>Addgene plasmid #67896 | pmCherry-C1-p63RhoGEF | depositor full sequence | sequence record 118094 | pmCherry-C1-p63RhoGEF sequence 6432 bps
TAGTTATTAATAGTAATCAATTACGGGGTCATTAGTTCATAGCCCATATATGGAGTTCCGCGTTACATAA
CTTACGGTAAATGGCCCGCCTGGCTGACCGCCCAACGACCCCCGCCCATTGACGTCAATAATGACGTATG
TTCCCATAGTAACGCCAATAGGGACTTTCCATTGACGTCAATGGGTGGAGTATTTACGGTAAACTGCCCA
CTTGGCAGTACATCAAGTGTATCATATGCCAAGTACGCCCCCTATTGACGTCAATGACGGTAAATGGCCC
GCCTGGCATTATGCCCAGTACATGACCTTATGGGACTTTCCTACTTGGCAGTACATCTACGTATTAGTCA
TCGCTATTACCATGGTGATGCGGTTTTGGCAGTACATCAATGGGCGTGGATAGCGGTTTGACTCACGGGG
ATTTCCAAGTCTCCACCCCATTGACGTCAATGGGAGTTTGTTTTGGCACCAAAATCAACGGGACTTTCCA
AAATGTCGTAACAACTCCGCCCCATTGACGCAAATGGGCGGTAGGCGTGTACGGTGGGAGGTCTATATAA
GCAGAGCTGGTTTAGTGAACCGTCAGATCCGCTAGCGCTACCGGTCGCCACCCCGGTCGCCACCATGGTG
AGCAAGGGCGAGGAGGATAACATGGCCATCATCAAGGAGTTCATGCGCTTCAAGGTGCACATGGAGGGCT
CCGTGAACGGCCACGAGTTCGAGATCGAGGGCGAGGGCGAGGGCCGCCCCTACGAGGGCACCCAGACCGC
CAAGCTGAAGGTGACCAAGGGTGGCCCCCTGCCCTTCGCCTGGGACATCCTGTCCCCTCAGTTCATGTAC
GGCTCCAAGGCCTACGTGAAGCACCCCGCCGACATCCCCGACTACTTGAAGCTGTCCTTCCCCGAGGGCT
TCAAGTGGGAGCGCGTGATGAACTTCGAGGACGGCGGCGTGGTGACCGTGACCCAGGACTCCTCCCTGCA
GGACGGCGAGTTCATCTACAAGGTGAAGCTGCGCGGCACCAACTTCCCCTCCGACGGCCCCGTAATGCAG
AAGAAGACCATGGGCTGGGAGGCCTCCTCCGAGCGGATGTACCCCGAGGACGGCGCCCTGAAGGGCGAGA
TCAAGCAGAGGCTGAAGCTGAAGGACGGCGGCCACTACGACGCTGAGGTCAAGACCACCTACAAGGCCAA
GAAGCCCGTGCAGCTGCCCGGCGCCTACAACGTCAACATCAAGTTGGACATCACCTCCCACAACGAGGAC
TACACCATCGTGGAACAGTACGAACGCGCCGAGGGCCGCCACTCCACCGGCGGCATGGACGAGCTGTACA
AGTCCCGGGGGGGGCACAAAGGGGGTCGCTGTGCCTGTCCCCGTGTGATCCGAAAAGTGCTGGCAAAATG
CGGCTGCTGCTTCGCCCGGGGGGGACGTGAATCCTATTCCATTGCGGGCAGTGAGGGGAGTATATCGGCT
TCTGCTGCCTCCGGTCTGGCTGCCCCCTCTGGCCCCAGCTCTGGCCTCAGCTCTGGCCCCTGTTCCCCAG
GCCCCCCAGGGCCCGTCAGTGGCCTGAGGAGATGGTTGGATCATTCCAAACATTGTCTCAGTGTGGAAAC
TGAGGCAGACAGTGGTCAGGCAGGACCATATGAGAACTGGATGTTGGAGCCAGCTCTAGCCACAGGAGAG
GAGCTGCCGGAACTGACCTTGCTGACCACACTGTTGGAGGGCCCTGGAGATAAGACGCAGCCACCTGAAG
AGGAGACTTTGTCCCAAGCCCCTGAGAGTGAGGAGGAACAGAAGAAGAAGGCTCTGGAAAGGAGTATGTA
TGTCCTGAGTGAACTGGTAGAAACAGAGAAAATGTACGTGGACGACTTGGGGCAGATTGTGGAGGGTTAT
ATGGCCACCATGGCTGCTCAGGGGGTCCCCGAGAGTCTTCGAGGCCGTGACAGGATTGTGTTTGGGAATA
TCCAGCAAATCTATGAGTGGCACCGAGACTATTTCTTGCAAGAGCTACAACGGTGTCTGAAAGATCCTGA
TTGGCTGGCTCAGCTATTCATCAAACACGAGCGCCGGCTGCATATGTATGTGGTGTACTGTCAGAATAAG
CCCAAGTCAGAGCATGTGGTGTCAGAGTTTGGGGACAGCTACTTTGAGGAGCTCCGGCAGCAGCTGGGGC
ACCGCCTGCAGCTGAACGACCTCCTCATCAAACCTGTGCAGCGGATCATGAAATACCAGCTGCTGCTCAA
GGATTTTCTCAAGTATTACAATAGAGCTGGGATGGATACTGCAGACCTAGAGCAAGCTGTGGAGGTCATG
TGCTTTGTGCCCAAGCGCTGCAACGATATGATGACGCTGGGGAGATTGCGGGGATTTGAGGGCAAACTGA
CTGCTCAGGGGAAGCTCTTGGGCCAGGACACTTTCTGGGTCACCGAGCCTGAGGCTGGAGGGCTGCTGTC
TTCCCGAGGTCGAGAGAGGCGCGTCTTCCTCTTTGAGCAAATCATCATCTTCAGTGAAGCCCTGGGAGGA
GGAGTGAGAGGTGGAACACAGCCTGGATATGTATACAAGAACAGCATTAAGGTGAGCTGCCTGGGACTGG
AGGGGAACCTCCAAGGTGACCCTTGCCGCTTTGCACTGACCTCCAGAGGGCCAGAGGGTGGGATCCAGCG
CTATGTCCTGCAGGCTGCAGACCCTGCTATCAGTCAGGCCTGGATCAAGCATGTGGCTCAGATCTTGGAG
AGCCAACGGGACTTCCTCAACGCATTGCAGTCACCCATTGAGTACCAGAGACGGGAGAGCCAGACCAACA
GCCTGGGGCGGCCAAGAGGGCCTGGAGTGGGGAGCCCTGGAAGAATTCGGCTTGGAGATCAGGCCCAGGG
CAGCACACACACACCCATCAATGGCTCTCTCCCCTCTCTGCTGCTGTCACCCAAAGGGGAGGTGGCCAGA
GCCCTCTTGCCACTGGATAAACAGGCCCTTGGTGACATCCCCCAGGCTCCCCATGACTCTCCTCCAGTCT
CTCCAACTCCAAAAACCCCTCCCTGCCAAGCCAGACTTGCCAAGCTGGATGAAGATGAGCTGTAAGGTAC
CGCGGGCCCGGGATCCACCGGATCTAGATAACTGATCATAATCAGCCATACCACATTTGTAGAGGTTTTA
CTTGCTTTAAAAAACCTCCCACACCTCCCCCTGAACCTGAAACATAAAATGAATGCAATTGTTGTTGTTA
ACTTGTTTATTGCAGCTTATAATGGTTACAAATAAAGCAATAGCATCACAAATTTCACAAATAAAGCATT
TTTTTCACTGCATTCTAGTTGTGGTTTGTCCAAACTCATCAATGTATCTTAACGCGTAAATTGTAAGCGT
TAATATTTTGTTAAAATTCGCGTTAAATTTTTGTTAAATCAGCTCATTTTTTAACCAATAGGCCGAAATC
GGCAAAATCCCTTATAAATCAAAAGAATAGACCGAGATAGGGT
[37 nt withheld, positions 3474-3510]
AAAGAACGTGGACTCCAACGTCAAAGG
[49 nt withheld, positions 3538-3586]
T
[91 nt withheld, positions 3588-3678]
G
[124 nt withheld, positions 3680-3803]
CAGGTGGCACTTTTCGGGGAAATGTGCGCGGAACCCCTATTTGTTTATTTTTCTAAATACATTCAAATAT
GTATCCGCTCATGAGACAATAACCCTGATAAATGCTTCAATAATATTGAAAAAGGAAGAGTCCTGAGGCG
GAAAGAACCAGCTGTGGAATGTGTGTCAGTTAGGGTGTGGAAAGTCCCCAGGCTCCCCAGCAGGCAGAAG
TATGCAAAGCATGCATCTCAATTAGTCAGCAACCAGGTGTGGAAAGTCCCCAGGCTCCCCAGCAGGCAGA
AGTATGCAAAGCATGCATCTCAATTAGTCAGCAACCATAGTCCCGCCCCTAACTCCGCCCATCCCGCCCC
TAACTCCGCCCAGTTCCGCCCATTCTCCGCCCCATGGCTGACTAATTTTTTTTATTTATGCAGAGGCCGA
GGCCGCCTCGGCCTCTGAGCTATTCCAGAAGTAGTGAGGAGGCTTTTTTGGAGGCCTAGGCTTTTGCAAA
GATCGATCAAGAGACAGGATGAGGATCGTTTCGCATGATTGAACAAGATGGATTGCACGCAGGTTCTCCG
GCCGCTTGGGTGGAGAGGCTATTCGGCTATGACTGGGCACAACAGACAATCGGCTGCTCTGATGCCGCCG
TGTTCCGGCTGTCAGCGCAGGGGCGCCCGGTTCTTTTTGTCAAGACCGACCTGTCCGGTGCCCTGAATGA
ACTGCAAGACGAGGCAGCGCGGCTATCGTGGCTGGCCACGACGGGCGTTCCTTGCGCAGCTGTGCTCGAC
GTTGTCACTGAAGCGGGAAGGGACTGGCTGCTATTGGGCGAAGTGCCGGGGCAGGATCTCCTGTCATCTC
ACCTTGCTCCTGCCGAGAAAGTATCCATCATGGCTGATGCAATGCGGCGGCTGCATACGCTTGATCCGGC
TACCTGCCCATTCGACCACCAAGCGAAACATCGCATCGAGCGAGCACGTACTCGGATGGAAGCCGGTCTT
GTCGATCAGGATGATCTGGACGAAGAGCATCAGGGGCTCGCGCCAGCCGAACTGTTCGCCAGGCTCAAGG
CGAGCATGCCCGACGGCGAGGATCTCGTCGTGACCCATGGCGATGCCTGCTTGCCGAATATCATGGTGGA
AAATGGCCGCTTTTCTGGATTCATCGACTGTGGCCGGCTGGGTGTGGCGGACCGCTATCAGGACATAGCG
TTGGCTACCCGTGATATTGCTGAAGAGCTTGGCGGCGAATGGGCTGACCGCTTCCTCGTGCTTTACGGTA
TCGCCGCTCCCGATTCGCAGCGCATCGCCTTCTATCGCCTTCTTGACGAGTTCTTCTGAGCGGGACTCTG
GGGTTCGAAATGACCGACCAAGCGACGCCCAACCTGCCATCACGAGATTTCGATTCCACCGCCGCCTTCT
ATGAAAGGTTGGGCTTCGGAATCGTTTTCCGGGACGCCGGCTGGATGATCCTCCAGCGCGGGGATCTCAT
GCTGGAGTTCTTCGCCCACCCTAGGGGGAGGCTAACTGAAACACGGAAGGAGACAATACCGGAAGGAACC
CGCGCTATGACGGCAATAAAAAGACAGAATAAAACGCACGGTGTTGGGTCGTTTGTTCATAAACGCGGGG
TTCGGTCCCAGGGCTGGCACTCTGTCGATACCCCACCGAGACCCCATTGGGGCCAATACGCCCGCGTTTC
TTCCTTTTCCCCACCCCACCCCCCAAGTTCGGGTGAAGGCCCAGGGCTCGCAGCCAACGTCGGGGCGGCA
GGCCCTGCCATAGCCTCAGGTTACTCATATATACTTTAGATTGATTTAAAACTTCATTTTTAATTTAAAA
GGATCTAGGTGAAGATCCTTTTTGATAATCTCATGACCAAAATCCCTTAACGTGAGTTTTCGTTCCACTG
AGCGTCAGACCCCGTAGAAAAGATCAAAGGATCTTCTTGAGATCCTTTTTTTCTGCGCGTAATCTGCTGC
TTGCAAACAAAAAAACCACCGCTACCAGCGGTGGTTTGTTTGCCGGATCAAGAGCTACCAACTCTTTTTC
CGAAGGTAACTGGCTTCAGCAGAGCGCAGATACCAAATACTGTCCTTCTAGTGTAGCCGTAGTTAGGCCA
CCACTTCAAGAACTCTGTAGCACCGCCTACATACCTCGCTCTGCTAATCCTGTTACCAGTGGCTGCTGCC
AGTGGCGATAAGTCGTGTCTTACCGGGTTGGACTCAAGACGATAGTTACCGGATAAGGCGCAGCGGTCGG
GCTGAACGGGGGGTTCGTGCACACAGCCCAGCTTGGAGCGAACGACCTACACCGAACTGAGATACCTACA
GCGTGAGCTATGAGAAAGCGCCACGCTTCCCGAAGGGAGAAAGGCGGACAGGTATCCGGTAAGCGGCAGG
GTCGGAACAGGAGAGCGCACGAGGGAGCTTCCAGGGGGAAACGCCTGGTATCTTTATAGTCCTGTCGGGT
TTCGCCACCTCTGACTTGAGCGTCGATTTTTGTGATGCTCGTCAGGGGGGCGGAGCCTATGGAAAAACGC
CAGCAACGCGGCCTTTTTACGGTTCCTGGCCTTTTGCTGGCCTTTTGCTCACATGTTCTTTCCTGCGTTA
TCCCCTGATTCTGTGGATAACCGTATTACCGCCATGCAT
Features (pLannotate 1.2.2; 15 found; start..end, strand, type, name):
     61..364     +  enhancer       CMV enhancer: human cytomegalovirus immediate early enhancer
    365..568     +  promoter       CMV promoter: human cytomegalovirus (CMV) immediate early promoter
    625..1332    +  CDS            mCherry: mCherry is a basic (constitutively fluorescent) red fluorescent protein published in 2004, derived from Discosoma sp.. It is reported to be a very rapidly-maturing monomer with low acid sensitivity.
   1336..3072    +  CDS            ARHGEF25: ARHGP_HUMAN - Also known as GEFT. Experimental evidence at protein level: Swiss-Prot protein existence level 1. May play a role in actin cytoskeleton reorganization in different tissues since its activation induces formation of actin stress fibers. It works as a guanine nucleotide exchange factor for Rho family of small GTPases. Links specifically G alpha q/11-coupled receptors to RHOA activation. May be an important regulator of processes involved in axon and dendrite formation. In neurons seems to be an exchange factor primarily for RAC1. Involved in skeletal myogenesis (By similarity). From
   3076..3101    +  misc_feature   MCS (fragment): multiple cloning site
   3113..3197    +  CDS            large T antigen (fragment): large T antigen from SV40 (simian virus 40)
   3220..3341    +  polyA_signal   SV40 poly(A) signal: SV40 polyadenylation signal
   3375..3803    -  rep_origin     f1 ori (sequence partly withheld): f1 bacteriophage origin of replication; arrow indicates direction of (+) strand synthesis
   3830..3934    +  promoter       AmpR promoter: bla
   3936..4293    +  promoter       SV40 promoter: SV40 enhancer and early promoter
   4328..5122    +  CDS            NeoR/KanR: aminoglycoside phosphotransferase from Tn5; aph(3')-II (or nptII); confers resistance to neomycin, kanamycin, and G418 (Geneticin®)
   5143..5295    +  CDS            ble (fragment): BLE_KLEPN - Experimental evidence at protein level: Swiss-Prot protein existence level 1. Binding protein with a strong affinity to the bleomycin family of antibiotics. Binds to CL990; an antimitotic-antibiotic compound. From Klebsiella pneumoniae.
   5354..5401    +  polyA_signal   HSV TK poly(A) signal: herpes simplex virus thymidine kinase polyadenylation signal (Cole and Stacy, 1985)
   5492..5508    -  polyA_signal   bGH poly(A) signal (fragment): bovine growth hormone polyadenylation signal
   5730..6318    +  rep_origin     ori: high-copy-number ColE1/pMB1/pBR322/pUC origin of replication
