[The description below was written by a language model from this plasmid's Addgene catalogue record and pLannotate feature annotations shown in this document.]
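Description:
pmCherry-C1-p63RhoGEF is a 6.4 kb mammalian expression plasmid built on the Clontech pEGFP-C1 backbone, in which the fluorescent protein position is occupied by mCherry rather than EGFP. It is maintained in E. coli as a high-copy plasmid through a ColE1/pUC-type origin. It also carries an f1 phage origin, which permits single-stranded DNA production. Selection relies on one Tn5 aminoglycoside phosphotransferase gene (NeoR/KanR) placed behind tandem promoters. A bacterial bla-type promoter drives it for kanamycin resistance in bacteria. The SV40 enhancer/early promoter drives it for G418 selection of stably transfected mammalian cells, with an HSV TK polyadenylation signal terminating the cassette. Short annotated fragments of ble, SV40 large T antigen and a bGH poly(A) signal appear to be backbone remnants or partial annotation matches rather than functional elements.

The payload is a single fusion reading frame transcribed from the human CMV immediate-early enhancer and promoter and terminated by the SV40 poly(A) signal. mCherry, a monomeric, rapidly maturing red fluorescent protein, sits at the N-terminus. It is followed almost immediately by full-length p63RhoGEF (residues 1–580). The feature table identifies this as human ARHGEF25/GEFT, although the catalogue lists the fusion insert's species as synthetic. The fusion was cloned between AgeI and KpnI sites, and a remnant of the multiple cloning site lies downstream. p63RhoGEF is a guanine nucleotide exchange factor that links Gαq/11-coupled receptors to RhoA activation and actin stress fibre formation. The construct therefore allows the protein to be overexpressed in mammalian cells while its subcellular location is followed by red fluorescence. This fits the associated study of how plasma membrane-restricted RhoGEF activity drives RhoA-mediated actin polymerization.
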