Addgene plasmid #67896: pmCherry-C1-p63RhoGEF
Purpose: Expresses a fusion of mCherry with full-length p63RhoGEF in mammalian cells
Depositing lab: Dorus Gadella. Depositing organization: University of Amsterdam. Publication: Plasma membrane restricted RhoGEF activity is sufficient for RhoA-mediated actin polymerization. van Unen J, Reinhard NR, Yin T, Wu YI, Postma M, Gadella TW, Goedhart J. Sci Rep. 2015 Oct 5;5:14693. doi: 10.1038/srep14693. PubMed 26435194.
Backbone
  Vector backbone: pEGFP-C1
  Backbone manufacturer: Clontech
  Backbone size w/o insert (bp): 4000
  Total vector size (bp): 6432
  Vector type: Mammalian Expression
  Selectable markers: Neomycin (select with G418)
Growth in bacteria
  Bacterial resistance: Kanamycin, 50 μg/mL
  Growth temperature: 37°C
  Growth strain: DH5alpha
  Copy number: High Copy
Gene/Insert
  Gene/Insert name: mCherry-p63RhoGEF (alt name: Full-length p63RhoGEF (1-580))
  Species: Synthetic
  Insert size (bp): 2482
  Promoter: CMV
  Cloning method: Restriction Enzyme; 5′ cloning site AgeI (not destroyed); 3′ cloning site KpnI (not destroyed)
  Sequencing primers: 5′ CMV
Terms and licenses: Academic/Nonprofit Terms; Industry Terms: Not Available to Industry
How to cite: pmCherry-C1-p63RhoGEF was a gift from Dorus Gadella (Addgene plasmid # 67896 ; http://n2t.net/addgene:67896 ; RRID:Addgene_67896)
