>Addgene plasmid #67896 | pmCherry-C1-p63RhoGEF | addgene partial sequence | sequence record 128424 | mCherry-F 5'-ccccgtaatgcagaagaaga-3'
GTACCCCGAGGACGGCGCCCTGAAGGGCGAGATCAAGCAGAGGCTGAAGCTGAAGGACGGCGGCCACTAC
GACGCTGAGGTCAAGACCACCTACAAGGCCAAGAAGCCCGTGCAGCTGCCCGGCGCCTACAACGTCAACA
TCAAGTTGGACATCACCTCCCACAACGAGGACTACACCATCGTGGAACAGTACGAACGCGCCGAGGGCCG
CCACTCCACCGGCGGCATGGACGAGCTGTACAAGTCCCGGGGGGGGCACAAAGGGGGTCGCTGTGCCTGT
CCCCGTGTGATCCGAAAAGTGCTGGCAAAATGCGGCTGCTGCTTCGCCCGGGGGGGACGTGAATCCTATT
CCATTGCGGGCAGTGAGGGGAGTATATCGGCTTCTGCTGCCTCCGGTCTGGCTGCCCCCTCTGGCCCCAG
CTCTGGCCTCAGCTCTGGCCCCTGTTCCCCAGGCCCCCCAGGGCCCGTCAGTGGCCTGAGGAGATGGTTG
GATCATTCCAAACATTGTCTCAGTGTGGAAACTGAGGCAGACAGTGGTCAGGCAGGACCATATGAGAACT
GGATGTTGGAGCCAGCTCTAGCCACAGGAGAGGAGCTGCCGGAACTGACCTTGCTGACCACACTGTTGGA
GGGCCCTGGAGATAAGACGCAGCCACCTGAAGAGGAGACTTTGTCCCAAGCCCCTGAGAGTGAGGAGGAA
CAGAAGAAGAAGGCTCTGGAAAGGAGTATGTATGTCCTGAGTGAACTGGTAGAAACAGAGAAAATGTACG
TGGACGA
