>Addgene plasmid #67896 | pmCherry-C1-p63RhoGEF | addgene partial sequence | sequence record 128426 | SV40pA-R 5'-GAAATTTGTGATGCTATTGC-3'
AGTTAACAACAACAATTGCATTCATTTTATGTTTCAGGTTCAGGGGGAGGTGTGGGAGGTTTTTTAAAGC
AAGTAAAACCTCTACAAATGTGGTATGGCTGATTATGATCAGTTATCTAGATCCGGTGGATCCCGGGCCC
GCGGTACCTTACAGCTCATCTTCATCCAGCTTGGCAAGTCTGGCTTGGCAGGGAGGGGTTTTTGGAGTTG
GAGAGACTGGAGGAGAGTCATGGGGAGCCTGGGGGATGTCACCAAGGGCCTGTTTATCCAGTGGCAAGAG
GGCTCTGGCCACCTCCCCTTTGGGTGACAGCAGCAGAGAGGGGAGAGAGCCATTGATGGGTGTGTGTGTG
CTGCCCTGGGCCTGATCTCCAAGCCGAATTCTTCCAGGGCTCCCCACTCCAGGCCCTCTTGGCCGCCCCA
GGCTGTTGGTCTGGCTCTCCCGTCTCTGGTACTCAATGGGTGACTGCAATGCGTTGAGGAAGTCCCGTTG
GCTCTCCAAGATCTGAGCCACATGCTTGATCCAGGCCTGACTGATAGCAGGGTCTGCAGCCTGCAGGACA
TAGCGCTGGATCCCACCCTCTGGCCCTCTGGAGGTCAGTGCAAAGCGGCAAGGGTCACCTTGGAGGTTCC
CCTCCAGTCCCAGGCAGCTCACCTTAATGCTGTTCTTGTATACATATCCAGGCTGTGTTCCACCTCTCAC
TCCTCCTCCCAGGGCTTCACTGAAGATGATGATTTGCTCAAAGAGGAAGACGCGCCTCTCTCGACCTCGG
GAAGACAGCAGCCCTCCAGCCTCAGGCTCGGTGACCCAGAAAGTGTCCTGGCCCAAGAGCTTCCCCTGAG
CAGTCAGTTTGCCCTCAAATCCCCGCAATCTCCCCAGCGTCATCATATCGTTGCAGCGCTTGG
